>Addgene plasmid #224081 | pFA6a-link-ymBaojin-URA3 | addgene full sequence | sequence record 452373 | Addgene NGS Result
GCGCAACGTTGTTGCCATTGCTACAGGCATCGTGGTGTCACGCTCGTCGTTTGGTATGGCTTCATTCAGC
TCCGGTTCCCAACGATCAAGGCGAGTTACATGATCCCCCATGTTGTGCAAAAAAGCGGTTAGCTCCTTCG
GTCCTCCGATCGTTGTCAGAAGTAAGTTGGCCGCAGTGTTATCACTCATGGTTATGGCAGCACTGCATAA
TTCTCTTACTGTCATGCCATCCGTAAGATGCTTTTCTGTGACTGGTGAGTACTCAACCAAGTCATTCTGA
GAATAGTGTATGCGGCGACCGAGTTGCTCTTGCCCGGCGTCAATACGGGATAATACCGCGCCACATAGCA
GAACTTTAAAAGTGCTCATCATTGGAAAACGTTCTTCGGGGCGAAAACTCTCAAGGATCTTACCGCTGTT
GAGATCCAGTTCGATGTAACCCACTCGTGCACCCAACTGATCTTCAGCATCTTTTACTTTCACCAGCGTT
TCTGGGTGAGCAAAAACAGGAAGGCAAAATGCCGCAAAAAAGGGAATAAGGGCGACACGGAAATGTTGAA
TACTCATACTCTTCCTTTTTCAATATTATTGAAGCATTTATCAGGGTTATTGTCTCATGAGCGGATACAT
ATTTGAATGTATTTAGAAAAATAAACAAATAGGGGTTCCGCGCACATTTCCCCGAAAAGTGCCACCTGAC
GTCTAAGAAACCATTATTATCATGACATTAACCTATAAAAATAGGCGTATCACGAGGCCCTTTCGTCTCG
CGCGTTTCGGTGATGACGGTGAAAACCTCTGACACATGCAGCTCCCGGAGACGGTCACAGCTTGTCTGTA
AGCGGATGCCGGGAGCAGACAAGCCCGTCAGGGCGCGTCAGCGGGTGTTGGCGGGTGTCGGGGCTGGCTT
AACTATGCGGCATCAGAGCAGATTGTACTGAGAGTGCACCATATGGACATATTGTCGTTAGAACGCGGCT
ACAATTAATACATAACCTTATGTATCATACACATACGATTTAGGTGACACTATAGAACGCGGCCGCCAGC
TGAAGCTTCGTACGCTGCAGGTCGACGGATCGGTGACGGTGCTGGTTTAATTAACATGGTTTCTAAGGGT
GAAGAAGAAAACATGGCTTCTACTCCATTCAAGTTCCAATTGAAGGGTACTATTAACGGTAAGTCTTTCA
CTGTTGAAGGTGAAGGTGAAGGTAACTCTCATGAAGGTTCTCACAAGGGTAAGTACGTTTGTACTTCTGG
TAAGTTGCCAATGTCTTGGGCTGCTTTGGGTACTACTTTCGGTTACGGTATGAAGTACTACACTAAGTAC
CCATCTGGTTTAAAGAACTGGTTCAGAGAAGTTATGCCAGGTGGTTTCACTTACGATAGACATATTCAAT
ACAAGGGTGATGGTTCTATTCATGCTAAGCATCAACATTTCATGAAGAACGGTACTTACCATAACATTGT
TGAATTCACTGGTCAAGATTTCAAGGAAAATTCTCCAGTTTTGACCGGTGATATGAACGTTTCTTTGCCA
AATGAAGTTCCACAAATTCCAAGAGATGATGGTGTTGAATGTCCAGTTACTTTATTGTACCCATTGTTGT
CTGATAAGTCTAAGTATGTTGAAGCTCATCAATACACTATTTGTAAGCCATTGCATAACCAACCAGCTCC
AGATGTCCCATACCATTGGATTAGAAAGCAATACACTCAATCTAAGGATGATGCTGAAGAAAGAGATCAT
ATTTGTCAATCTGAAACTTTAGAAGCTCATTTGAAGGGTATGGATGAATTGTACAAGTAAGCGGCCGCCT
CGAGGTCGGCGCGCCACTTCTAAATAAGCGAATTTCTTATGATTTATGATTTTTATTATTAAATAAGTTA
TAAAAAAAATAAGTGTATACAAATTTTAAAGTGACTCTTAGGTTTTAAAACGAAAATTCTTATTCTTGAG
TAACTCTTTCCTGTAGGTCAGGTTGCTTTCTCAGGTATAGTATGAGGTCGCTCTTATTGACCACACCTCT
ACCGGCAGATCCGCTAGGGATAACAGGGTAATATAGATCTGTTTAGCTTGCCTCGTCCCCGCCGGGTCAC
CCGGCCAGCGACATGGAGGCCCAGAATACCCTCCTTGACAGTCTTGACGTGCGCAGCTCAGGGGCATGAT
GTGACTGTCGCCCGTACATTTAGCCCATACATCCCCATGTATAATCATTTGCATCCATACATTTTGATGG
CCGCACGGCGCGAAGCAAAAATTACGGCTCCTCGCTGCGGACCTGCGAGCAGGGAAACGCTCCCCTCACA
GACGCGTTGAATTGTCCCCACGCCGCGCCCCTGTAGAGAAATATAAAAGGTTAGGATTTGCCACTGAGGT
TCTTCTTTCATATACTTCCTTTTAAAATCTTGCTAGGATACAGTTCTCACATCACATCCGAACATAAACA
ACCATGACAGTCAACACTAAGACCTATAGTGAGAGAGCAGAAACTCATGCCTCACCAGTAGCACAACGAT
TATTTCGATTAATGGAACTGAAGAAAACCAATTTATGTGCATCAATTGATGTTGATACCACTAAGGAATT
CCTTGAATTAATTGATAAATTGGGTCCTTATGTATGCTTAATCAAGACTCATATTGATATAATCAATGAT
TTTTCCTATGAATCCACTATTGAACCATTATTAGAACTTTCACGTAAACATCAATTTATGATTTTTGAAG
ATAGAAAATTTGCTGATATTGGTAATACCGTGAAGAAACAATATATTGGTGGAGTTTATAAAATTAGTAG
TTGGGCAGATATTACTAATGCTCATGGTGTCACTGGGAATGGAGTAGTTGAAGGATTAAAACAGGGAGCT
AAAGAAACCACCACCAACCAAGAGCCAAGAGGGTTATTGATGTTAGCTGAATTATCATCAGTGGGATCAT
TAGCATATGGAGAATATTCTCAAAAAACTGTTGAAATTGCTAAATCCGATAAGGAATTTGTTATTGGATT
TATTGCCCAACGTGATATGGGTGGACAAGAAGAAGGATTTGATTGGCTTATTATGACACCTGGAGTTGGA
TTAGATGATAAAGGTGATGGATTAGGACAACAATATAGAACTGTTGATGAAGTTGTTAGCACTGGAACTG
ATATTATCATTGTTGGTAGAGGATTGTTTGGTAAAGGAAGAGATCCAGATATTGAAGGTAAAAGGTATAG
AGATGCTGGTTGGAATGCTTATTTGAAAAAGACTGGCCAATTATAATCAGTACTGACAATAAAAAGATTC
TTGTTTTCAAGAACTTGTCATTTGTATAGTTTTTTTATATTGTAGTTGTTCTATTTTAATCAAATGTTAG
CGTGATTTATATTTTTTTTCGCCTCGACATCATCTGCCCAGATGCGAAGTTAAGTGCGCAGAAAGTAATA
TCATGCGTCAATCGTATGTGAATGCTGGTCGCTATACTGCTGTCGATTCGATACTAACGCCGCCATCCAG
TGTCGAAAACGAGCTCGAATTCATCGATGATATCAGATCCACTAGTGGCCTATGCGGCCGCGGATCTGCC
GGTCTCCCTATAGTGAGTCGTATTAATTTCGATAAGCCAGGTTAACCTGCATTAATGAATCGGCCAACGC
GCGGGGAGAGGCGGTTTGCGTATTGGGCGCTCTTCCGCTTCCTCGCTCACTGACTCGCTGCGCTCGGTCG
TTCGGCTGCGGCGAGCGGTATCAGCTCACTCAAAGGCGGTAATACGGTTATCCACAGAATCAGGGGATAA
CGCAGGAAAGAACATGTGAGCAAAAGGCCAGCAAAAGGCCAGGAACCGTAAAAAGGCCGCGTTGCTGGCG
TTTTTCCATAGGCTCCGCCCCCCTGACGAGCATCACAAAAATCGACGCTCAAGTCAGAGGTGGCGAAACC
CGACAGGACTATAAAGATACCAGGCGTTTCCCCCTGGAAGCTCCCTCGTGCGCTCTCCTGTTCCGACCCT
GCCGCTTACCGGATACCTGTCCGCCTTTCTCCCTTCGGGAAGCGTGGCGCTTTCTCATAGCTCACGCTGT
AGGTATCTCAGTTCGGTGTAGGTCGTTCGCTCCAAGCTGGGCTGTGTGCACGAACCCCCCGTTCAGCCCG
ACCGCTGCGCCTTATCCGGTAACTATCGTCTTGAGTCCAACCCGGTAAGACACGACTTATCGCCACTGGC
AGCAGCCACTGGTAACAGGATTAGCAGAGCGAGGTATGTAGGCGGTGCTACAGAGTTCTTGAAGTGGTGG
CCTAACTACGGCTACACTAGAAGAACAGTATTTGGTATCTGCGCTCTGCTGAAGCCAGTTACCTTCGGAA
AAAGAGTTGGTAGCTCTTGATCCGGCAAACAAACCACCGCTGGTAGCGGTGGTTTTTTTGTTTGCAAGCA
GCAGATTACGCGCAGAAAAAAAGGATCTCAAGAAGATCCTTTGATCTTTTCTACGGGGTCTGACGCTCAG
TGGAACGAAAACTCACGTTAAGGGATTTTGGTCATGAGATTATCAAAAAGGATCTTCACCTAGATCCTTT
TAAATTAAAAATGAAGTTTTAAATCAATCTAAAGTATATATGAGTAAACTTGGTCTGACAGTTACCAATG
CTTAATCAGTGAGGCACCTATCTCAGCGATCTGTCTATTTCGTTCATCCATAGTTGCCTGACTCCCCGTC
GTGTAGATAACTACGATACGGGAGGGCTTACCATCTGGCCCCAGTGCTGCAATGATACCGCGAGACCCAC
GCTCACCGGCTCCAGATTTATCAGCAATAAACCAGCCAGCCGGAAGGGCCGAGCGCAGAAGTGGTCCTGC
AACTTTATCCGCCTCCATCCAGTCTATTAATTGTTGCCGGGAAGCTAGAGTAAGTAGTTCGCCAGTTAAT
AGTTT
Features (pLannotate 1.2.2; 12 found; start..end, strand, type, name):
    568..672     -  promoter       AmpR promoter: bla
    767..802     +  CDS            rop (fragment): Rop protein, which maintains plasmids at low copy number; rop
    904..955     +  misc_feature   bom (fragment): basis of mobility region from pBR322
   1018..1036    +  promoter       SP6 promoter: promoter for bacteriophage SP6 RNA polymerase
   1848..2035    +  terminator     ADH1 terminator: S. cerevisiae ADH1; transcription terminator for the S. cerevisiae alcohol dehydrogenase 1 (ADH1) gene
   2110..2453    +  promoter       TEF promoter: Ashbya gossypii TEF promoter
   2472..3260    +  CDS            URA3: PYRF_YEAST - Experimental evidence at protein level: Swiss-Prot protein existence level 1. From Saccharomyces cerevisiae (strain ATCC 204508 / S288c) (Baker's yeast).
   3272..3469    +  terminator     TEF terminator: Ashbya gossypii TEF terminator
   3577..3595    -  promoter       T7 promoter: promoter for bacteriophage T7 RNA polymerase
   3617..3670    -  CDS            lacI (fragment): lac repressor; lacI; The lac repressor binds to the lac operator to inhibit transcription in E. coli. This inhibition can be relieved by adding lactose or isopropyl-β-D-thiogalactopyranoside (IPTG).
   3853..4441    -  rep_origin     ori: high-copy-number ColE1/pMB1/pBR322/pUC origin of replication
   4612..567     -  CDS            AmpR (across the origin): β-lactamase; bla; confers resistance to ampicillin, carbenicillin, and related antibiotics
