[The description below was written by a language model from this plasmid's Addgene catalogue record and pLannotate feature annotations shown in this document.]
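Description:
pFA6a-link-ymBaojin-URA3 is a yeast C-terminal tagging vector built on the pFA6a backbone, a family of plasmids that serve as PCR templates for chromosomal gene tagging rather than as self-replicating yeast expression vectors. Consistent with that, the annotated 4,905-nt sequence shows no yeast origin or centromere. In E. coli it is maintained at high copy through a ColE1/pUC-type origin and selected with ampicillin via the β-lactamase gene and its promoter. Short fragments annotated as rop, bom and lacI are backbone remnants, and SP6 and T7 phage promoters flank the tagging module, as is usual for this backbone.

The payload is ymBaoJin, a synthetic, yeast codon-optimized version of the fluorescent protein mBaojin, which the name indicates is preceded by a linker. The automated annotation did not recognise this coding sequence. It presumably lies in the unannotated stretch between the SP6 promoter and the S. cerevisiae ADH1 terminator, which would supply transcription termination for the resulting fusion. No promoter is annotated upstream of the tag, which fits a design in which expression comes from the native promoter of the tagged gene. Downstream sits the selection cassette: the URA3 coding sequence driven by the Ashbya gossypii TEF promoter and closed by the TEF terminator, allowing selection of uracil prototrophs in ura3 strains.

In typical use, the linker-tag-terminator-marker module is amplified with primers carrying homology to the 3′ end of a target gene and integrated by homologous recombination. This gives an in-frame fluorescent fusion at the endogenous locus for localisation or abundance studies.
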