Addgene plasmid #224081: pFA6a-link-ymBaojin-URA3
Purpose: Yeast tagging vector to create a gene fusion with yeast optimized mBaojin with URA3 selection
Depositing lab: Bas Teusink. Depositing organization: Vrije Universiteit Amsterdam.
Backbone
  Vector backbone: pFA6A
  Vector type: Yeast Expression
  Selectable markers: URA3
Growth in bacteria
  Bacterial resistance: Ampicillin, 100 μg/mL
  Growth temperature: 37°C
  Growth strain: DH5alpha
  Copy number: High Copy
Gene/Insert
  Gene/Insert name: ymBaoJin
  Species: Synthetic
  Tag / fusion protein: ymBaoJin
  Cloning method: Restriction Enzyme; 5′ cloning site Unknown (unknown if destroyed)
Terms and licenses: Academic/Nonprofit Terms; Industry Terms: Not Available to Industry
How to cite: pFA6a-link-ymBaojin-URA3 was a gift from Bas Teusink (Addgene plasmid # 224081 ; http://n2t.net/addgene:224081 ; RRID:Addgene_224081)
